>Addgene plasmid #221288 | pMSCV-FKBP-CNOT6 | addgene full sequence | sequence record 438527 | Addgene NGS Result
AGATCTGCCACCATGGACTACAAGGATCACGACGGTGATTACAAGGACCACGACATCGACTACAAGGACG
ACGACGACAAGGGCGTTCAAGTAGAAACAATATCTCCAGGAGACGGGCGTACATTTCCTAAGCGTGGCCA
AACTTGCGTAGTCCATTATACCGGCATGCTGGAGGACGGTAAGAAGGTCGATAGCTCTAGAGACCGTAAC
AAACCTTTCAAATTTATGCTGGGGAAACAGGAGGTTATCCGTGGTTGGGAGGAAGGCGTGGCCCAAATGT
CCGTTGGGCAGCGTGCTAAGTTAACCATCTCGCCAGATTACGCATATGGGGCTACAGGCCATCCTGGGAT
CATTCCCCCGCATGCGACACTTGTGTTTGATGTAGAGCTGTTGAAGTTGGAGACGCGGGGAGTTCAAGTC
GAAACGATTTCACCAGGTGATGGACGCACCTTTCCTAAACGGGGACAAACGTGCGTCGTGCATTACACCG
GTATGCTGGAAGACGGCAAGAAAGTCGATTCAAGCCGCGATAGAAATAAACCCTTCAAATTCATGCTTGG
AAAACAGGAAGTAATACGCGGATGGGAAGAGGGTGTGGCGCAAATGTCTGTCGGGCAAAGAGCTAAACTG
ACAATAAGTCCTGATTACGCGTACGGTGCGACTGGGCACCCTGGTATCATTCCGCCGCACGCGACACTTG
TCTTCGACGTCGAGTTACTTAAGCTTGAGACGCGGGGGGTGCAGGTAGAGACTATTTCGCCCGGTGACGG
AAGAACTTTCCCAAAGCGGGGACAGACCTGTGTTGTCCACTACACTGGGATGTTGGAGGATGGTAAGAAA
GTTGACTCAAGTCGTGATCGCAACAAACCCTTTAAGTTTATGCTTGGGAAGCAGGAAGTCATCAGAGGTT
GGGAAGAAGGCGTAGCTCAGATGTCAGTGGGACAACGGGCCAAATTAACCATCAGTCCAGACTACGCCTA
CGGAGCCACCGGTCACCCAGGGATCATACCACCTCACGCAACCTTAGTGTTCGATGTGGAACTTTTAAAG
TTAGAGACGCGCGGTGTACAAGTGGAAACAATCAGTCCAGGGGATGGGAGAACATTCCCCAAAAGAGGCC
AGACGTGTGTCGTGCACTATACGGGGATGTTAGAAGATGGGAAAAAGGTCGATTCGTCACGCGACCGCAA
CAAACCGTTTAAATTCATGTTGGGAAAGCAGGAGGTGATTCGCGGCTGGGAGGAAGGTGTGGCACAGATG
AGCGTGGGCCAGAGAGCAAAACTGACTATCTCTCCTGATTATGCCTACGGCGCGACGGGCCACCCTGGCA
TAATTCCACCCCACGCTACCCTGGTATTCGATGTCGAGCTTCTGAAGCTTGAGGGTGCTGGGGCTGGGGC
TATGCCCAAAGAAAAGTACGAGCCCCCTGACCCTCGGAGGATGTACACAATTATGTCCTCTGAGGAAGCA
GCAAATGGAAAGAAATCACATTGGGCAGAGCTTGAAATAAGTGGAAAAGTAAGAAGCTTAAGCTCATCTT
TGTGGTCACTCACTCACTGATAAGCGGCCGCGTTTAAACGTCGACGGTATCGATAAGCTTGATATCGAAT
TCCGCCCCCCCCCCTAACGTTACTGGCCGAAGCCGCTTGGAATAAGGCCGGTGTGCGTTTGTCTATATGT
TATTTTCCACCATATTGCCGTCTTTTGGCAATGTGAGGGCCCGGAAACCTGGCCCTGTCTTCTTGACGAG
CATTCCTAGGGGTCTTTCCCCTCTCGCCAAAGGAATGCAAGGTCTGTTGAATGTCGTGAAGGAAGCAGTT
CCTCTGGAAGCTTCTTGAAGACAAACAACGTCTGTAGCGACCCTTTGCAGGCAGCGGAACCCCCCACCTG
GCGACAGGTGCCTCTGCGGCCAAAAGCCACGTGTATAAGATACACCTGCAAAGGCGGCACAACCCCAGTG
CCACGTTGTGAGTTGGATAGTTGTGGAAAGAGTCAAATGGCTCTCCTCAAGCGTATTCAACAAGGGGCTG
AAGGATGCCCAGAAGGTACCCCATTGTATGGGATCTGATCTGGGGCCTCGGTGCACATGCTTTACATGTG
TTTAGTCGAGGTTAAAAAAACGTCTAGGCCCCCCGAACCACGGGGACGTGGTTTTCCTTTGAAAAACACG
ATGATAATATGGCCACAACCATGGTGAGCAAGGGCGAGGAGCTGTTCACCGGGGTGGTGCCCATCCTGGT
CGAGCTGGACGGCGACGTAAACGGCCACAAGTTCAGCGTGTCTGGCGAGGGCGAGGGCGATGCCACCTAC
GGCAAGCTGACCCTGAAGTTCATCTGCACCACCGGCAAGCTGCCCGTGCCCTGGCCCACCCTCGTGACCA
CCCTGACCTACGGCGTGCAGTGCTTCAGCCGCTACCCCGACCACATGAAGCAGCACGACTTCTTCAAGTC
CGCCATGCCCGAAGGCTACGTCCAGGAGCGCACCATCTTCTTCAAGGACGACGGCAACTACAAGACCCGC
GCCGAGGTGAAGTTCGAGGGCGACACCCTGGTGAACCGCATCGAGCTGAAGGGCATCGACTTCAAGGAGG
ACGGCAACATCCTGGGGCACAAGCTGGAGTACAACTACAACAGCCACAACGTCTATATCATGGCCGACAA
GCAGAAGAACGGCATCAAGGCGAACTTCAAGATCCGCCACAACATCGAGGACGGCAGCGTGCAGCTCGCC
GACCACTACCAGCAGAACACCCCCATCGGCGACGGCCCCGTGCTGCTGCCCGACAACCACTACCTGAGCA
CCCAGTCCGCCCTGAGCAAAGACCCCAACGAGAAGCGCGATCACATGGTCCTGCTGGAGTTCGTGACCGC
CGCCGGGATCACTCTCGGCATGGACGAGCTGTACAAGTAATGAATTAATTAAGAATTCGATAAAATAAAA
GATTTTATTTAGTCTCCAGAAAAAGGGGGGAATGAAAGACCCCACCTGTAGGTTTGGCAAGCTAGCTTAA
GTAACGCCATTTTGCAAGGCATGGAAAATACATAACTGAGAATAGAGAAGTTCAGATCAAGGTTAGGAAC
AGAGAGACAGCAGAATATGGGCCAAACAGGATATCTGTGGTAAGCAGTTCCTGCCCCGGCTCAGGGCCAA
GAACAGATGGTCCCCAGATGCGGTCCCGCCCTCAGCAGTTTCTAGAGAACCATCAGATGTTTCCAGGGTG
CCCCAAGGACCTGAAATGACCCTGTGCCTTATTTGAACTAACCAATCAGTTCGCTTCTCGCTTCTGTTCG
CGCGCTTCTGCTCCCCGAGCTCAATAAAAGAGCCCACAACCCCTCACTCGGCGCGCCAGTCCTCCGATAG
ACTGCGTCGCCCGGGTACCCGTGTATCCAATAAACCCTCTTGCAGTTGCATCCGACTTGTGGTCTCGCTG
TTCCTTGGGAGGGTCTCCTCTGAGTGATTGACTACCCGTCAGCGGGGGTCTTTCATGGGTAACAGTTTCT
TGAAGTTGGAGAACAACATTCTGAGGGTAGGAGTCGAATATTAAGTAATCCTGACTCAATTAGCCACTGT
TTTGAATCCACATACTCCAATACTCCTGAAATAGTTCATTATGGACAGCGCAGAAAGAGCTGGGGAGAAT
TGTGAAATTGTTATCCGCTCACAATTCCACACAACATACGAGCCGGAAGCATAAAGTGTAAAGCCTGGGG
TGCCTAATGAGTGAGCTAACTCACATTAATTGCGTTGCGCTCACTGCCCGCTTTCCAGTCGGGAAACCTG
TCGTGCCAGCTGCATTAATGAATCGGCCAACGCGCGGGGAGAGGCGGTTTGCGTATTGGGCGCTCTTCCG
CTTCCTCGCTCACTGACTCGCTGCGCTCGGTCGTTCGGCTGCGGCGAGCGGTATCAGCTCACTCAAAGGC
GGTAATACGGTTATCCACAGAATCAGGGGATAACGCAGGAAAGAACATGTGAGCAAAAGGCCAGCAAAAG
GCCAGGAACCGTAAAAAGGCCGCGTTGCTGGCGTTTTTCCATAGGCTCCGCCCCCCTGACGAGCATCACA
AAAATCGACGCTCAAGTCAGAGGTGGCGAAACCCGACAGGACTATAAAGATACCAGGCGTTTCCCCCTGG
AAGCTCCCTCGTGCGCTCTCCTGTTCCGACCCTGCCGCTTACCGGATACCTGTCCGCCTTTCTCCCTTCG
GGAAGCGTGGCGCTTTCTCATAGCTCACGCTGTAGGTATCTCAGTTCGGTGTAGGTCGTTCGCTCCAAGC
TGGGCTGTGTGCACGAACCCCCCGTTCAGCCCGACCGCTGCGCCTTATCCGGTAACTATCGTCTTGAGTC
CAACCCGGTAAGACACGACTTATCGCCACTGGCAGCAGCCACTGGTAACAGGATTAGCAGAGCGAGGTAT
GTAGGCGGTGCTACAGAGTTCTTGAAGTGGTGGCCTAACTACGGCTACACTAGAAGAACAGTATTTGGTA
TCTGCGCTCTGCTGAAGCCAGTTACCTTCGGAAAAAGAGTTGGTAGCTCTTGATCCGGCAAACAAACCAC
CGCTGGTAGCGGTGGTTTTTTTGTTTGCAAGCAGCAGATTACGCGCAGAAAAAAAGGATCTCAAGAAGAT
CCTTTGATCTTTTCTACGGGGTCTGACGCTCAGTGGAACGAAAACTCACGTTAAGGGATTTTGGTCATGA
GATTATCAAAAAGGATCTTCACCTAGATCCTTTTAAATTAAAAATGAAGTTTTAAATCAATCTAAAGTAT
ATATGAGTAAACTTGGTCTGACAGTTACCAATGCTTAATCAGTGAGGCACCTATCTCAGCGATCTGTCTA
TTTCGTTCATCCATAGTTGCCTGACTCCCCGTCGTGTAGATAACTACGATACGGGAGGGCTTACCATCTG
GCCCCAGTGCTGCAATGATACCGCGAGACCCACGCTCACCGGCTCCAGATTTATCAGCAATAAACCAGCC
AGCCGGAAGGGCCGAGCGCAGAAGTGGTCCTGCAACTTTATCCGCCTCCATCCAGTCTATTAATTGTTGC
CGGGAAGCTAGAGTAAGTAGTTCGCCAGTTAATAGTTTGCGCAACGTTGTTGCCATTGCTACAGGCATCG
TGGTGTCACGCTCGTCGTTTGGTATGGCTTCATTCAGCTCCGGTTCCCAACGATCAAGGCGAGTTACATG
ATCCCCCATGTTGTGCAAAAAAGCGGTTAGCTCCTTCGGTCCTCCGATCGTTGTCAGAAGTAAGTTGGCC
GCAGTGTTATCACTCATGGTTATGGCAGCACTGCATAATTCTCTTACTGTCATGCCATCCGTAAGATGCT
TTTCTGTGACTGGTGAGTACTCAACCAAGTCATTCTGAGAATAGTGTATGCGGCGACCGAGTTGCTCTTG
CCCGGCGTCAATACGGGATAATACCGCGCCACATAGCAGAACTTTAAAAGTGCTCATCATTGGAAAACGT
TCTTCGGGGCGAAAACTCTCAAGGATCTTACCGCTGTTGAGATCCAGTTCGATGTAACCCACTCGTGCAC
CCAACTGATCTTCAGCATCTTTTACTTTCACCAGCGTTTCTGGGTGAGCAAAAACAGGAAGGCAAAATGC
CGCAAAAAAGGGAATAAGGGCGACACGGAAATGTTGAATACTCATACTCTTCCTTTTTCAATATTATTGA
AGCATTTATCAGGGTTATTGTCTCATGAGCGGATACATATTTGAATGTATTTAGAAAAATAAACAAATAG
GGGTTCCGCGCACATTTCCCCGAAAAGTGCCACCTGACGTCTAAGAAACCATTATTATCATGACATTAAC
CTATAAAAATAGGCGTATCACGAGGCCCTTTCGTCTCGCGCGTTTCGGTGATGACGGTGAAAACCTCTGA
CACATGCAGCTCCCGGAGACGGTCACAGCTTGTCTGTAAGCGGATGCCGGGAGCAGACAAGCCCGTCAGG
GCGCGTCAGCGGGTGTTGGCGGGTGTCGGGGCTGGCTTAACTATGCGGCATCAGAGCAGATTGTACTGAG
AGTGCACCATATGCGGTGTGAAATACCGCACAGATGCGTAAGGAGAAAATACCGCATCAGGCGCCATTCG
CCATTCAGGCTGCGCAACTGTTGGGAAGGGCGATCGGTGCGGGCCTCTTCGCTATTACGCCAGCTGGCGA
AAGGGGGATGTGCTGCAAGGCGATTAAGTTGGGTAACGCCAGGGTTTTCCCAGTCACGACGTTGTAAAAC
GACGGCGCAAGGAATGGTGCATGCAAGGAGATGGCGCCCAACAGTCCCCCGGCCACGGGGCCTGCCACCA
TACCCACGCCGAAACAAGCGCTCATGAGCCCGAAGTGGCGAGCCCGATCTTCCCCATCGGTGATGTCGGC
GATATAGGCGCCAGCAACCGCACCTGTGGCGCCGGTGATGCCGGCCACGATGCGTCCGGCGTAGAGGCGA
TTAGTCCAATTTGTTAAAGACAGGATATCAGTGGTCCAGGCTCTAGTTTTGACTCAACAATATCACCAGC
TGAAGCCTATAGAGTACGAGCCATAGATAAAATAAAAGATTTTATTTAGTCTCCAGAAAAAGGGGGGAAT
GAAAGACCCCACCTGTAGGTTTGGCAAGCTAGCTTAAGTAACGCCATTTTGCAAGGCATGGAAAATACAT
AACTGAGAATAGAGAAGTTCAGATCAAGGTTAGGAACAGAGAGACAGCAGAATATGGGCCAAACAGGATA
TCTGTGGTAAGCAGTTCCTGCCCCGGCTCAGGGCCAAGAACAGATGGTCCCCAGATGCGGTCCCGCCCTC
AGCAGTTTCTAGAGAACCATCAGATGTTTCCAGGGTGCCCCAAGGACCTGAAATGACCCTGTGCCTTATT
TGAACTAACCAATCAGTTCGCTTCTCGCTTCTGTTCGCGCGCTTCTGCTCCCCGAGCTCAATAAAAGAGC
CCACAACCCCTCACTCGGCGCGCCAGTCCTCCGATAGACTGCGTCGCCCGGGTACCCGTATTCCCAATAA
AGCCTCTTGCTGTTTGCATCCGAATCGTGGACTCGCTGATCCTTGGGAGGGTCTCCTCAGATTGATTGAC
TGCCCACCTCGGGGGTCTTTCATTTGGAGGTTCCACCGAGATTTGGAGACCCCTGCCCAGGGACCACCGA
CCCCCCCGCCGGGAGGTAAGCTGGCCAGCGGTCGTTTCGTGTCTGTCTCTGTCTTTGTGCGTGTTTGTGC
CGGCATCTAATGTTTGCGCCTGCGTCTGTACTAGTTAGCTAACTAGCTCTGTATCTGGCGGACCCGTGGT
GGAACTGACGAGTTCTGAACACCCGGCCGCAACCCTGGGAGACGTCCCAGGGACTTTGGGGGCCGTTTTT
GTGGCCCGACCTGAGGAAGGGAGTCGATGTGGAATCCGACCCCGTCAGGATATGTGGTTCTGGTAGGAGA
CGAGAACCTAAAACAGTTCCCGCCTCCGTCTGAATTTTTGCTTTCGGTTTGGAACCGAAGCCGCGCGTCT
TGTCTGCTGCAGCGCTGCAGCATCGTTCTGTGTTGTCTCTGTCTGACTGTGTTTCTGTATTTGTCTGAAA
ATTAGGGCCAGACTGTTACCACTCCCTTAAGTTTGACCTTAGGTCACTGGAAAGATGTCGAGCGGATCGC
TCACAACCAGTCGGTAGATGTCAAGAAGAGACGTTGGGTTACCTTCTGCTCTGCAGAATGGCCAACCTTT
AACGTCGGATGGCCGCGAGACGGCACCTTTAACCGAGACCTCATCACCCAGGTTAAGATCAAGGTCTTTT
CACCTGGCCCGCATGGACACCCAGACCAGGTCCCCTACATCGTGACCTGGGAAGCCTTGGCTTTTGACCC
CCCTCCCTGGGTCAAGCCCTTTGTACACCCTAAGCCTCCGCCTCCTCTTCCTCCATCCGCCCCGTCTCTC
CCCCTTGAACCTCCTCGTTCGACCCCGCCTCGATCCTCCCTTTATCCAGCCCTCACTCCTTCTCTAGGCG
CCGGAATT
Features (pLannotate 1.2.2; 23 found; start..end, strand, type, name):
     61..81      +  CDS            FLAG (fragment): FLAG® epitope tag, followed by an enterokinase cleavage site
    784..1068    +  CDS            FPR2 (fragment): FKBP2_CRYNB - Protein inferred from homology: Swiss-Prot protein existence level 3. PPIases accelerate the folding of proteins. It catalyzes the cis-trans isomerization of proline imidic peptide bonds in oligopeptides (By similarity). From Cryptococcus neoformans var. neoformans serotype D (strain B-3501A) (Filobasidiella neoformans).
   1063..1383    +  CDS            FKBP1A: FKB1A_HUMAN - Also known as FKBP1, FKBP12. Experimental evidence at protein level: Swiss-Prot protein existence level 1. Keeps in an inactive conformation TGFBR1, the TGF-beta type I serine/threonine kinase receptor, preventing TGF-beta receptor activation in absence of ligand. Recruits SMAD7 to ACVR1B which prevents the association of SMAD2 and SMAD3 with the activin receptor complex, thereby blocking the activin signal. May modulate the RYR1 calcium channel activity. PPIases accelerate the folding of proteins. It catalyzes the cis-trans isomerization of proline imidic peptide bonds in oligop
   1402..1557    +  CDS            cnot6 (fragment): CNOT6_XENLA - Experimental evidence at protein level: Swiss-Prot protein existence level 1. Poly(A) nuclease involved in mRNA decay. Has 3'-5' RNase activity (PubMed:20634287). The CCR4-NOT complex functions as general transcription regulation complex (By similarity). Enhances ligand- dependent transcriptional activity of nuclear hormone receptors (By similarity). From Xenopus laevis (African clawed frog).
   1580..1613    -  misc_feature   MCS (fragment): pBluescript multiple cloning site
   1715..2177    +  misc_feature   IRES: internal ribosome entry site (IRES) of the encephalomyocarditis virus (EMCV)
   2191..2910    +  CDS            EGFP: the original enhanced GFP (Yang et al., 1996) mammalian codon-optimized
   2972..3486    +  LTR            3' LTR: 3' long terminal repeat from murine embryonic stem cell virus
   3648..3664    -  protein_bind   lac operator: The lac repressor binds to the lac operator to inhibit transcription in E. coli. This inhibition can be relieved by adding lactose or isopropyl-β-D-thiogalactopyranoside (IPTG). lac repressor encoded by lacI
   3672..3702    -  promoter       lac promoter: promoter for the E. coli lac operon
   3717..3738    -  protein_bind   CAP binding site: CAP binding activates transcription in the presence of cAMP. E. coli catabolite activator protein
   3751..3843    -  CDS            lacI (fragment): lac repressor; lacI; The lac repressor binds to the lac operator to inhibit transcription in E. coli. This inhibition can be relieved by adding lactose or isopropyl-β-D-thiogalactopyranoside (IPTG).
   4026..4614    -  rep_origin     ori: high-copy-number ColE1/pMB1/pBR322/pUC origin of replication
   4785..5645    -  CDS            AmpR: β-lactamase; bla; confers resistance to ampicillin, carbenicillin, and related antibiotics
   5646..5750    -  promoter       AmpR promoter: bla
   5845..5880    +  CDS            rop (fragment): Rop protein, which maintains plasmids at low copy number; rop
   5982..6081    +  misc_feature   bom (fragment): basis of mobility region from pBR322
   6087..6236    -  CDS            lacZα (fragment): LacZα fragment of β-galactosidase; lacZ fragment
   6236..6437    -  CDS            TcR (fragment): tetracycline efflux protein; tet; confers resistance to tetracycline
   6438..6536    +  CDS            env (fragment): murine leukemia virus gPr80 envelope polyprotein precursor; env; proteolytically cleaved into gp70SU and p15TM subunits
   6578..7094    +  LTR            5' LTR: 5' long terminal repeat from murine embryonic stem cell virus
   7158..7499    +  misc_feature   MESV Ψ: packaging signal of murine embryonic stem cell virus
   7566..7982    +  CDS            gag (truncated): truncated Moloney murine leukemia virus (MMLV) gag gene lacking the start codon
