[The description below was written by a language model from this plasmid's Addgene catalogue record and pLannotate feature annotations shown in this document.]
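Description:
pMSCV-FKBP-CNOT6 is a gammaretroviral transfer plasmid built on the pMSCV-IRES-GFP backbone for expressing a fragment of mouse CNOT6 in mammalian cells by retroviral transduction. It is propagated in E. coli through a high-copy ColE1/pUC-type origin and selected with ampicillin via the β-lactamase gene. The annotated lac, lacZα, rop, bom and tetracycline-resistance pieces are only vestigial backbone fragments. The viral portion consists of murine embryonic stem cell virus 5′ and 3′ LTRs, the MESV Ψ packaging signal and a truncated gag region lacking its start codon. Together these allow the transcript to be packaged when gag-pol and envelope functions are supplied in trans. No separate internal promoter is annotated, so expression in transduced cells is presumably driven from the 5′ LTR.

The payload, cloned between BglII and NotI sites, is an N-terminal FLAG epitope followed by four tandem FKBP domains fused to the insert recorded as CNOT6 (pLxIS). The feature table resolves only some of the FKBP repeats, one of them as a fungal homologue by similarity. It matches only a short stretch of about 150 nt to CNOT6, which suggests the insert is the pLxIS motif-containing region rather than the full-length deadenylase, although the record does not state this explicitly. FKBP arrays of this kind are generally used for ligand-induced oligomerisation of the fused domain, but the record does not say which FKBP variant or dimeriser applies. Downstream, an EMCV IRES directs translation of EGFP from the same transcript, marking transduced cells for identification or sorting. The associated study concerns pLxIS-containing domains as regulators of interferon responses and metabolism.
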