Addgene plasmid #221288: pMSCV-FKBP-CNOT6
Purpose: Expression of CNOT6 (pLxIS) in mammalian cells by retroviral transduction
Depositing lab: Jonathan Kagan. Depositing organization: Boston Children's Hospital. Publication: pLxIS-containing domains are biochemically flexible regulators of interferons and metabolism. Landau LM, Chaudhary N, Tien YC, Rogozinska M, Joshi S, Yao C, Crowley J, Hullahalli K, Campbell IW, Waldor MK, Haigis M, Kagan JC. Mol Cell. 2024 Jul 11;84(13):2436-2454.e10. doi: 10.1016/j.molcel.2024.05.030. Epub 2024 Jun 25. PubMed 38925114.
Backbone
  Vector backbone: pMSCV-IRES-GFP
  Vector type: Retroviral
Growth in bacteria
  Bacterial resistance: Ampicillin, 100 μg/mL
  Growth temperature: 37°C
  Growth strain: NEB Stable
  Copy number: High Copy
Gene/Insert
  Gene/Insert name: CNOT6 (pLxIS)
  Species: M. musculus (mouse)
  Entrez Gene: Cnot6 (a.k.a. A230103N10Rik, AA407540, AW456442, CCR4, MGC98472)
  Tag / fusion protein: FLAG-4xFKBP (N terminal on insert)
  Cloning method: Restriction Enzyme; 5′ cloning site BglII (not destroyed); 3′ cloning site NotI (not destroyed)
Terms and licenses: Academic/Nonprofit Terms; Industry Terms: Not Available to Industry
How to cite: pMSCV-FKBP-CNOT6 was a gift from Jonathan Kagan (Addgene plasmid # 221288 ; http://n2t.net/addgene:221288 ; RRID:Addgene_221288)
